Addgene plasmid #126457: pTBL472
Purpose: Expresses Cas9-10xFlag-TdT in mammalian cells.
Depositing lab: Chang Liu. Depositing organization: University of California, Irvine. Publication: Lineage tracing and analog recording in mammalian cells by single-site DNA writing. Loveless TB, Grotts JH, Schechter MW, Forouzmand E, Carlson CK, Agahi BS, Liang G, Ficht M, Liu B, Xie X, Liu CC. Nat Chem Biol. 2021 Jun;17(6):739-747. doi: 10.1038/s41589-021-00769-8. Epub 2021 Mar 22. PubMed 33753928.
Backbone
  Vector backbone: pcDNA3.1
  Backbone manufacturer: Invitrogen
  Backbone size w/o insert (bp): 5523
  Total vector size (bp): 11583
  Modifications to backbone: Switched neomycin resistance to hygromycin.
  Vector type: Mammalian Expression
  Selectable markers: Hygromycin
Growth in bacteria
  Bacterial resistance: Ampicillin, 100 μg/mL
  Growth temperature: 37°C
  Growth strain: NEB Stable
  Copy number: High Copy
Gene/Insert 1
  Gene/Insert name: Cas9
  Species: Streptococcus pyogenes
  Insert size (bp): 4137
  Promoter: CMV
  Cloning method: Restriction Enzyme; 5′ cloning site NheI (not destroyed); 3′ cloning site KpnI now requires partial digest (not destroyed)
  Sequencing primers: 5′ CMV Forward; 3′ ccggggtctcttcttccgagg
Gene/Insert 2
  Gene/Insert name: 10x Flag
  Insert size (bp): 360
  Promoter: CMV
  Cloning method: Restriction Enzyme; 5′ cloning site KpnI now requires partial digest (not destroyed); 3′ cloning site FseI (not destroyed)
  Sequencing primers: 5′ GCAGCCTTCAAGTACTTCGACACC; 3′ ccggggtctcttcttccgagg
Gene/Insert 3
  Gene/Insert name: TdT (alt names: terminal deoxynucleotidyl transferase; DNA nucleotidylexotransferase)
  Species: H. sapiens (human)
  Insert size (bp): 1530
  GenBank ID: NM_004088.3
  Entrez Gene: DNTT (a.k.a. TDT)
  Promoter: CMV
  Cloning method: Restriction Enzyme; 5′ cloning site FseI (not destroyed); 3′ cloning site NotI (not destroyed)
  Sequencing primers: 5′ GCAGCCTTCAAGTACTTCGACACC; 3′ BGH Reverse
Resource information
  A portion of this plasmid was derived from a plasmid made by: George Church; Cas9 is from Addgene plasmid 41815.
Terms and licenses: Academic/Nonprofit Terms; Industry Terms: Not Available to Industry
Depositor comments: Please visit https://doi.org/10.1101/639120 for bioRxiv preprint.
How to cite: pTBL472 was a gift from Chang Liu (Addgene plasmid # 126457 ; http://n2t.net/addgene:126457 ; RRID:Addgene_126457)
