[The description below was written by a language model from this plasmid's Addgene catalogue record and pLannotate feature annotations shown in this document.]
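Description:
pTBL472 is a mammalian expression plasmid built on the pcDNA3.1 backbone, in which the original neomycin resistance cassette has been replaced with a hygromycin marker. In bacteria it is maintained at high copy through a ColE1/pUC-type origin and selected with ampicillin via the β-lactamase gene. An f1 phage origin is also present from the parental vector. For selection in mammalian cells, an SV40 early promoter drives the hygromycin phosphotransferase gene, followed by an SV40 polyadenylation signal. The annotation also picks up a short bleomycin-resistance fragment between the marker and the poly(A) signal, apparently a backbone remnant.

The payload is a single fusion open reading frame of roughly 6 kb, expressed from the CMV immediate-early enhancer and promoter and terminated by the bovine growth hormone poly(A) signal. A T7 promoter lies just upstream of the coding region. The fusion consists of Streptococcus pyogenes Cas9 (derived from an earlier published Cas9 plasmid), a linker of ten FLAG epitopes annotated as two 5xFLAG blocks, and human terminal deoxynucleotidyl transferase (TdT, DNTT). The small "ADH1 terminator" and "HIV-1 LTR" hits in the feature table are very short fragments and are most likely spurious matches rather than functional elements. The three segments sit between retained restriction sites, giving the fusion a modular layout.

TdT is a template-independent polymerase that adds nucleotides to free DNA 3′ ends, so tethering it to Cas9 is expected to promote insertions at Cas9-generated breaks. The associated publication concerns lineage tracing and analog recording in mammalian cells by single-site DNA writing. The record does not list a guide RNA cassette, so targeting RNA would have to be supplied separately.
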