Features (pLannotate 1.2.2; 25 found; start..end, strand, type, name):
     28..80      -  misc_feature   bom (fragment): basis of mobility region from pBR322
    235..614     +  enhancer       CMV enhancer: human cytomegalovirus immediate early enhancer
    615..818     +  promoter       CMV promoter: human cytomegalovirus (CMV) immediate early promoter
    814..847     +  LTR            5' LTR (truncated) (fragment): truncated 5' long terminal repeat (LTR) from HIV-1
    863..881     +  promoter       T7 promoter: promoter for bacteriophage T7 RNA polymerase
    935..5038    +  CDS            cas9: CAS9_STRP1 - Also known as csn1 From Streptococcus pyogenes serotype M1.
   5078..5209    +  CDS            5xFLAG: five tandem FLAG® epitope tags
   5236..5254    +  terminator     ADH1 terminator (fragment): S. cerevisiae ADH1; transcription terminator for the S. cerevisiae alcohol dehydrogenase 1 (ADH1) gene
   5261..5392    +  CDS            5xFLAG: five tandem FLAG® epitope tags
   5419..5437    +  terminator     ADH1 terminator (fragment): S. cerevisiae ADH1; transcription terminator for the S. cerevisiae alcohol dehydrogenase 1 (ADH1) gene
   5447..6973    +  CDS            DNTT: TDT_HUMAN - Also known as TDT From Homo sapiens (Human).
   7027..7251    +  polyA_signal   bGH poly(A) signal: bovine growth hormone polyadenylation signal
   7255..7276    +  promoter       SV40 promoter (fragment): SV40 enhancer and early promoter
   7297..7725    +  rep_origin     f1 ori (sequence partly withheld): f1 bacteriophage origin of replication; arrow indicates direction of (+) strand synthesis
   7739..8068    +  promoter       SV40 promoter: SV40 enhancer and early promoter
   8135..9085    +  CDS            HygR (fragment): aminoglycoside phosphotransferase from E. coli confers resistance to hygromycin
   9106..9264    +  CDS            ble (fragment): BLE_KLEPN - Experimental evidence at protein level: Swiss-Prot protein existence level 1. Binding protein with a strong affinity to the bleomycin family of antibiotics. Binds to CL990; an antimitotic-antibiotic compound. From Klebsiella pneumoniae.
   9259..9380    +  polyA_signal   SV40 poly(A) signal: SV40 polyadenylation signal
   9451..9473    -  protein_bind   lac operator (fragment): The lac repressor binds to the lac operator to inhibit transcription in E. coli. This inhibition can be relieved by adding lactose or isopropyl-β-D-thiogalactopyranoside (IPTG). lac repressor encoded by lacI
   9477..9507    -  promoter       lac promoter: promoter for the E. coli lac operon
   9522..9543    -  protein_bind   CAP binding site: CAP binding activates transcription in the presence of cAMP. E. coli catabolite activator protein
   9556..9648    -  CDS            lacI (fragment): lac repressor; lacI; The lac repressor binds to the lac operator to inhibit transcription in E. coli. This inhibition can be relieved by adding lactose or isopropyl-β-D-thiogalactopyranoside (IPTG).
   9831..10419   -  rep_origin     ori: high-copy-number ColE1/pMB1/pBR322/pUC origin of replication
  10590..11450   -  CDS            AmpR: β-lactamase; bla; confers resistance to ampicillin, carbenicillin, and related antibiotics
  11451..11555   -  promoter       AmpR promoter: bla
>Addgene plasmid #126457 | pTBL472 | addgene full sequence | sequence record 245966 | Addgene NGS Result
GACGGATCGGGAGATCTCCCGATCCCCTATGGTGCACTCTCAGTACAATCTGCTCTGATGCCGCATAGTT
AAGCCAGTATCTGCTCCCTGCCTGTGTGTTGGAGGTCGCTGAGTAGTGCGCGAGCAAAATTTAAGCTACA
ACAAGGCAAGGCTTGACCGACAATTGCATGAAGAATCTGCTTAGGGTTAGGCGTTTTGCGCTGCTTCGCG
ATGTACGGGCCAGATATACGCGTTGACATTGATTATTGACTAGTTATTAATAGTAATCAATTACGGGGTC
ATTAGTTCATAGCCCATATATGGAGTTCCGCGTTACATAACTTACGGTAAATGGCCCGCCTGGCTGACCG
CCCAACGACCCCCGCCCATTGACGTCAATAATGACGTATGTTCCCATAGTAACGCCAATAGGGACTTTCC
ATTGACGTCAATGGGTGGAGTATTTACGGTAAACTGCCCACTTGGCAGTACATCAAGTGTATCATATGCC
AAGTACGCCCCCTATTGACGTCAATGACGGTAAATGGCCCGCCTGGCATTATGCCCAGTACATGACCTTA
TGGGACTTTCCTACTTGGCAGTACATCTACGTATTAGTCATCGCTATTACCATGGTGATGCGGTTTTGGC
AGTACATCAATGGGCGTGGATAGCGGTTTGACTCACGGGGATTTCCAAGTCTCCACCCCATTGACGTCAA
TGGGAGTTTGTTTTGGCACCAAAATCAACGGGACTTTCCAAAATGTCGTAACAACTCCGCCCCATTGACG
CAAATGGGCGGTAGGCGTGTACGGTGGGAGGTCTATATAAGCAGAGCTCTCTGGCTAACTAGAGAACCCA
CTGCTTACTGGCTTATCGAAATTAATACGACTCACTATAGGGAGACCCAAGCTGGCTAGCGCTACCGGTC
GCCACCATGGGCCCTAGTGGCCCAATGGACAAGAAGTACTCCATTGGGCTCGATATCGGCACAAACAGCG
TCGGCTGGGCCGTCATTACGGACGAGTACAAGGTGCCGAGCAAAAAATTCAAAGTTCTGGGCAATACCGA
TCGCCACAGCATAAAGAAGAACCTCATTGGCGCCCTCCTGTTCGACTCCGGGGAGACGGCCGAAGCCACG
CGGCTCAAAAGAACAGCACGGCGCAGATATACCCGCAGAAAGAATCGGATCTGCTACCTGCAGGAGATCT
TTAGTAATGAGATGGCTAAGGTGGATGACTCTTTCTTCCATAGGCTGGAGGAGTCCTTTTTGGTGGAGGA
GGATAAAAAGCACGAGCGCCACCCAATCTTTGGCAATATCGTGGACGAGGTGGCGTACCATGAAAAGTAC
CCAACCATATATCATCTGAGGAAGAAGCTTGTAGACAGTACTGATAAGGCTGACTTGCGGTTGATCTATC
TCGCGCTGGCGCATATGATCAAATTTCGGGGACACTTCCTCATCGAGGGGGACCTGAACCCAGACAACAG
CGATGTCGACAAACTCTTTATCCAACTGGTTCAGACTTACAATCAGCTTTTCGAAGAGAACCCGATCAAC
GCATCCGGAGTTGACGCCAAAGCAATCCTGAGCGCTAGGCTGTCCAAATCCCGGCGGCTCGAAAACCTCA
TCGCACAGCTCCCTGGGGAGAAGAAGAACGGCCTGTTTGGTAATCTTATCGCCCTGTCACTCGGGCTGAC
CCCCAACTTTAAATCTAACTTCGACCTGGCCGAAGATGCCAAGCTTCAACTGAGCAAAGACACCTACGAT
GATGATCTCGACAATCTGCTGGCCCAGATCGGCGACCAGTACGCAGACCTTTTTTTGGCGGCAAAGAACC
TGTCAGACGCCATTCTGCTGAGTGATATTCTGCGAGTGAACACGGAGATCACCAAAGCTCCGCTGAGCGC
TAGTATGATCAAGCGCTATGATGAGCACCACCAAGACTTGACTTTGCTGAAGGCCCTTGTCAGACAGCAA
CTGCCTGAGAAGTACAAGGAAATTTTCTTCGATCAGTCTAAAAATGGCTACGCCGGATACATTGACGGCG
GAGCAAGCCAGGAGGAATTTTACAAATTTATTAAGCCCATCTTGGAAAAAATGGACGGCACCGAGGAGCT
GCTGGTAAAGCTTAACAGAGAAGATCTGTTGCGCAAACAGCGCACTTTCGACAATGGAAGCATCCCCCAC
CAGATTCACCTGGGCGAACTGCACGCTATCCTCAGGCGGCAAGAGGATTTCTACCCCTTTTTGAAAGATA
ACAGGGAAAAGATTGAGAAAATCCTCACATTTCGGATACCCTACTATGTAGGCCCCCTCGCCCGGGGAAA
TTCCAGATTCGCGTGGATGACTCGCAAATCAGAAGAGACCATCACTCCCTGGAACTTCGAGGAAGTCGTG
GATAAGGGGGCCTCTGCCCAGTCCTTCATCGAAAGGATGACTAACTTTGATAAAAATCTGCCTAACGAAA
AGGTGCTTCCTAAACACTCTCTGCTGTACGAGTACTTCACAGTTTATAACGAGCTCACCAAGGTCAAATA
CGTCACAGAAGGGATGAGAAAGCCAGCATTCCTGTCTGGAGAGCAGAAGAAAGCTATCGTGGACCTCCTC
TTCAAGACGAACCGGAAAGTTACCGTGAAACAGCTCAAAGAAGACTATTTCAAAAAGATTGAATGTTTCG
ACTCTGTTGAAATCAGCGGAGTGGAGGATCGCTTCAACGCATCCCTGGGAACGTATCACGATCTCCTGAA
AATCATTAAAGACAAGGACTTCCTGGACAATGAGGAGAACGAGGACATTCTTGAGGACATTGTCCTCACC
CTTACGTTGTTTGAAGATAGGGAGATGATTGAAGAACGCTTGAAAACTTACGCTCATCTCTTCGACGACA
AAGTCATGAAACAGCTCAAGAGGCGCCGATATACAGGATGGGGGCGGCTGTCAAGAAAACTGATCAATGG
GATCCGAGACAAGCAGAGTGGAAAGACAATCCTGGATTTTCTTAAGTCCGATGGATTTGCCAACCGGAAC
TTCATGCAGTTGATCCATGATGACTCTCTCACCTTTAAGGAGGACATCCAGAAAGCACAAGTTTCTGGCC
AGGGGGACAGTCTTCACGAGCACATCGCTAATCTTGCAGGTAGCCCAGCTATCAAAAAGGGAATACTGCA
GACCGTTAAGGTCGTGGATGAACTCGTCAAAGTAATGGGAAGGCATAAGCCCGAGAATATCGTTATCGAG
ATGGCCCGAGAGAACCAAACTACCCAGAAGGGACAGAAGAACAGTAGGGAAAGGATGAAGAGGATTGAAG
AGGGTATAAAAGAACTGGGGTCCCAAATCCTTAAGGAACACCCAGTTGAAAACACCCAGCTTCAGAATGA
GAAGCTCTACCTGTACTACCTGCAGAACGGCAGGGACATGTACGTGGATCAGGAACTGGACATCAATCGG
CTCTCCGACTACGACGTGGATCATATCGTGCCCCAGTCTTTTCTCAAAGATGATTCTATTGATAATAAAG
TGTTGACAAGATCCGATAAAAATAGAGGGAAGAGTGATAACGTCCCCTCAGAAGAAGTTGTCAAGAAAAT
GAAAAATTATTGGCGGCAGCTGCTGAACGCCAAACTGATCACACAACGGAAGTTCGATAATCTGACTAAG
GCTGAACGAGGTGGCCTGTCTGAGTTGGATAAAGCCGGCTTCATCAAAAGGCAGCTTGTTGAGACACGCC
AGATCACCAAGCACGTGGCCCAAATTCTCGATTCACGCATGAACACCAAGTACGATGAAAATGACAAACT
GATTCGAGAGGTGAAAGTTATTACTCTGAAGTCTAAGCTGGTCTCAGATTTCAGAAAGGACTTTCAGTTT
TATAAGGTGAGAGAGATCAACAATTACCACCATGCGCATGATGCCTACCTGAATGCAGTGGTAGGCACTG
CACTTATCAAAAAATATCCCAAGCTTGAATCTGAATTTGTTTACGGAGACTATAAAGTGTACGATGTTAG
GAAAATGATCGCAAAGTCTGAGCAGGAAATAGGCAAGGCCACCGCTAAGTACTTCTTTTACAGCAATATT
ATGAATTTTTTCAAGACCGAGATTACACTGGCCAATGGAGAGATTCGGAAGCGACCACTTATCGAAACAA
ACGGAGAAACAGGAGAAATCGTGTGGGACAAGGGTAGGGATTTCGCGACAGTCCGGAAGGTCCTGTCCAT
GCCGCAGGTGAACATCGTTAAAAAGACCGAAGTACAGACCGGAGGCTTCTCCAAGGAAAGTATCCTCCCG
AAAAGGAACAGCGACAAGCTGATCGCACGCAAAAAAGATTGGGACCCCAAGAAATACGGCGGATTCGATT
CTCCTACAGTCGCTTACAGTGTACTGGTTGTGGCCAAAGTGGAGAAAGGGAAGTCTAAAAAACTCAAAAG
CGTCAAGGAACTGCTGGGCATCACAATCATGGAGCGATCAAGCTTCGAAAAAAACCCCATCGACTTTCTC
GAGGCGAAAGGATATAAAGAGGTCAAAAAAGACCTCATCATTAAGCTTCCCAAGTACTCTCTCTTTGAGC
TTGAAAACGGCCGGAAACGAATGCTCGCTAGTGCGGGCGAGCTGCAGAAAGGTAACGAGCTGGCACTGCC
CTCTAAATACGTTAATTTCTTGTATCTGGCCAGCCACTATGAAAAGCTCAAAGGGTCTCCCGAAGATAAT
GAGCAGAAGCAGCTGTTCGTGGAACAACACAAACACTACCTTGATGAGATCATCGAGCAAATAAGCGAAT
TCTCCAAAAGAGTGATCCTCGCCGACGCTAACCTCGATAAGGTGCTTTCTGCTTACAATAAGCACAGGGA
TAAGCCCATCAGGGAGCAGGCAGAAAACATTATCCACTTGTTTACTCTGACCAACTTGGGCGCGCCTGCA
GCCTTCAAGTACTTCGACACCACCATAGACAGAAAGCGGTACACCTCTACAAAGGAGGTCCTGGACGCCA
CACTGATTCATCAGTCAATTACGGGGCTCTATGAAACAAGAATCGACCTCTCTCAGCTCGGTGGAGACAG
CAGGGCTGACCCCAAGAAGAAGAGGAAGGTGGGTACCGACTACAAGGACGACGATGACAAGGATTACAAA
GATGACGACGATAAGCTTATGGACTACAAGGACGACGATGACAAGGATTACAAAGATGACGACGATAAGC
TTATGGACTACAAGGACGACGATGACAAGCATATGGGCGCGCCACTTCTAAATAAGCGAATTTCTTATGA
TTTAGGTACCGACTACAAGGACGACGATGACAAGGATTACAAAGATGACGACGATAAGCTTATGGACTAC
AAGGACGACGATGACAAGGATTACAAAGATGACGACGATAAGCTTATGGACTACAAGGACGACGATGACA
AGCATATGGGCGCGCCACTTCTAAATAAGCGAATTTCTTATGATTTAGGCCGGCCAATGGATCCACCACG
AGCGTCCCACTTGAGCCCTCGGAAGAAGAGACCCCGGCAGACGGGTGCCTTGATGGCCTCCTCTCCTCAA
GACATCAAATTTCAAGATTTGGTCGTCTTCATTTTGGAGAAGAAAATGGGAACCACCCGCAGAGCGTTCC
TCATGGAGCTGGCCCGCAGGAAAGGGTTCAGGGTTGAAAATGAGCTCAGTGATTCTGTCACCCACATTGT
AGCAGAGAACAACTCGGGTTCGGATGTTCTGGAGTGGCTTCAAGCACAGAAAGTACAAGTCAGCTCACAA
CCAGAGCTCCTCGATGTCTCCTGGCTGATCGAATGCATAGGAGCAGGGAAACCGGTGGAAATGACAGGAA
AACACCAGCTTGTTGTGAGAAGAGACTATTCAGATAGCACCAACCCAGGCCCCCCGAAGACTCCACCAAT
TGCTGTACAAAAGATCTCCCAGTATGCGTGTCAGAGAAGAACCACTTTAAACAACTGTAACCAGATATTC
ACGGATGCCTTTGATATACTGGCTGAAAACTGTGAGTTTAGAGAAAATGAAGACTCCTGTGTGACATTTA
TGAGAGCAGCTTCTGTATTGAAATCTCTGCCATTCACAATCATCAGTATGAAGGACACAGAAGGAATTCC
CTGCCTGGGGTCCAAGGTGAAGGGTATCATAGAGGAGATTATTGAAGATGGAGAAAGTTCTGAAGTTAAA
GCTGTGTTAAATGATGAACGATATCAATCCTTCAAACTCTTTACTTCTGTATTTGGAGTGGGGCTGAAGA
CTTCTGAGAAGTGGTTCAGGATGGGTTTCAGAACTCTGAGTAAAGTAAGGTCGGACAAAAGCCTGAAATT
TACACGAATGCAGAAAGCAGGATTTCTGTATTATGAAGACCTTGTCAGCTGTGTGACCAGGGCAGAAGCA
GAGGCCGTCAGTGTGCTGGTTAAAGAGGCTGTCTGGGCATTTCTTCCGGATGCTTTCGTCACCATGACAG
GAGGGTTCCGGAGGGGTAAGAAGATGGGGCATGATGTAGATTTTTTAATTACCAGCCCAGGATCAACAGA
GGATGAAGAGCAACTTTTACAGAAAGTGATGAACTTATGGGAAAAGAAGGGATTACTTTTATATTATGAC
CTTGTGGAGTCAACATTTGAAAAGCTCAGGTTGCCTAGCAGGAAGGTTGATGCTTTGGATCATTTTCAAA
AGTGCTTTCTGATTTTCAAATTGCCTCGTCAAAGAGTGGACAGTGACCAGTCCAGCTGGCAGGAAGGAAA
GACCTGGAAGGCCATCCGTGTGGATTTAGTTCTGTGCCCCTACGAGCGTCGTGCCTTTGCCCTGTTGGGA
TGGACTGGCTCCCGGCAGTTTGAGAGAGACCTCCGGCGCTATGCCACACATGAGCGGAAGATGATTCTGG
ATAACCATGCTTTATATGACAAGACCAAGAGGATATTCCTCAAAGCAGAAAGTGAAGAAGAAATTTTTGC
GCATCTGGGATTGGATTATATTGAACCGTGGGAAAGAAATGCCTAGGCGGCCGCTCGAGTCTAGAGGGCC
CGTTTAAACCCGCTGATCAGCCTCGACTGTGCCTTCTAGTTGCCAGCCATCTGTTGTTTGCCCCTCCCCC
GTGCCTTCCTTGACCCTGGAAGGTGCCACTCCCACTGTCCTTTCCTAATAAAATGAGGAAATTGCATCGC
ATTGTCTGAGTAGGTGTCATTCTATTCTGGGGGGTGGGGTGGGGCAGGACAGCAAGGGGGAGGATTGGGA
AGACAATAGCAGGCATGCTGGGGATGCGGTGGGCTCTATGGCTTCTGAGGCGGAAAGAACCAGCTGGGGC
TCTAGGGGGTATCCCC
[124 nt withheld, positions 7297-7420]
C
[91 nt withheld, positions 7422-7512]
A
[49 nt withheld, positions 7514-7562]
CCTTTGACGTTGGAGTCCACGTTCTTT
[37 nt withheld, positions 7590-7626]
ACCCTATCTCGGTCTATTCTTTTGATTTATAAGGGATTTTGCCGATTTCGGCCTATTGGTTAAAAAATGA
GCTGATTTAACAAAAATTTAACGCGAATTAATTCTGTGGAATGTGTGTCAGTTAGGGTGTGGAAAGTCCC
CAGGCTCCCCAGCAGGCAGAAGTATGCAAAGCATGCATCTCAATTAGTCAGCAACCAGGTGTGGAAAGTC
CCCAGGCTCCCCAGCAGGCAGAAGTATGCAAAGCATGCATCTCAATTAGTCAGCAACCATAGTCCCGCCC
CTAACTCCGCCCATCCCGCCCCTAACTCCGCCCAGTTCCGCCCATTCTCCGCCCCATGGCTGACTAATTT
TTTTTATTTATGCAGAGGCCGAGGCCGCCTCTGCCTCTGAGCTATTCCAGAAGTAGTGAGGAGGCTTTTT
TGGAGGCCTAGGCTTTTGCAAAAAGCTCCCGGGAGCTTGTATATCCATTTTCGGATCTGATCAAGAGACA
GGATGAGGATCGTTTCGCATGCAGCTCTCGGAGGGCGAAGAATCTCGTGCTTTCAGCTTCGATGTAGGAG
GGCGTGGATATGTCCTGCGGGTAAATAGCTGCGCCGATGGTTTCTACAAAGATCGTTATGTTTATCGGCA
CTTTGCATCGGCCGCGCTCCCGATTCCGGAAGTGCTTGACATTGGGGAATTTAGCGAGAGCCTGACCTAT
TGCATCTCCCGCCGTGCACAGGGTGTCACGTTGCAAGACCTGCCTGAAACCGAACTGCCCGCTGTTCTGC
AACCGGTCGCGGAGGCCATGGATGCGATCGCTGCGGCCGATCTTAGCCAGACGAGCGGGTTCGGCCCATT
CGGACCGCAAGGAATCGGTCAATACACTACATGGCGTGATTTCATATGCGCGATTGCTGATCCCCATGTG
TATCACTGGCAAACTGTGATGGACGACACCGTCAGTGCGTCCGTCGCGCAGGCTCTCGATGAGCTGATGC
TTTGGGCCGAGGACTGCCCCGAAGTCCGGCACCTCGTGCACGCGGATTTCGGCTCCAACAATGTCCTGAC
GGACAATGGCCGCATAACAGCGGTCATTGACTGGAGCGAGGCGATGTTCGGGGATTCCCAATACGAGGTC
GCCAACATCTTCTTCTGGAGGCCGTGGTTGGCTTGTATGGAGCAGCAGACGCGCTACTTCGAGCGGAGGC
ATCCGGAGCTTGCAGGATCGCCGCGGCTCCGGGCGTATATGCTCCGCATTGGTCTTGACCAACTCTATCA
GAGCTTGGTTGACGGCAATTTCGATGATGCAGCTTGGGCGCAGGGTCGATGCGACGCAATCGTCCGATCC
GGAGCCGGGACTGTCGGGCGTACACAAATCGCCCGCAGAAGCGCGGCCGTCTGGACCGATGGCTGTGTAG
AAGTACTCGCCGATAGTGGAAACCGACGCCCCAGCACTCGTCCGAGGGCAAAGGAATAGGCGGGACTCTG
GGGTTCGAAATGACCGACCAAGCGACGCCCAACCTGCCATCACGAGATTTCGATTCCACCGCCGCCTTCT
ATGAAAGGTTGGGCTTCGGAATCGTTTTCCGGGACGCCGGCTGGATGATCCTCCAGCGCGGGGATCTCAT
GCTGGAGTTCTTCGCCCACCCCAACTTGTTTATTGCAGCTTATAATGGTTACAAATAAAGCAATAGCATC
ACAAATTTCACAAATAAAGCATTTTTTTCACTGCATTCTAGTTGTGGTTTGTCCAAACTCATCAATGTAT
CTTATCATGTCTGTATACCGTCGACCTCTAGCTAGAGCTTGGCGTAATCATGGTCATAGCTGTTTCCTGT
GTGAAATTGTTATCCGCTCACAATTCCACACAACATACGAGCCGGAAGCATAAAGTGTAAAGCCTGGGGT
GCCTAATGAGTGAGCTAACTCACATTAATTGCGTTGCGCTCACTGCCCGCTTTCCAGTCGGGAAACCTGT
CGTGCCAGCTGCATTAATGAATCGGCCAACGCGCGGGGAGAGGCGGTTTGCGTATTGGGCGCTCTTCCGC
TTCCTCGCTCACTGACTCGCTGCGCTCGGTCGTTCGGCTGCGGCGAGCGGTATCAGCTCACTCAAAGGCG
GTAATACGGTTATCCACAGAATCAGGGGATAACGCAGGAAAGAACATGTGAGCAAAAGGCCAGCAAAAGG
CCAGGAACCGTAAAAAGGCCGCGTTGCTGGCGTTTTTCCATAGGCTCCGCCCCCCTGACGAGCATCACAA
AAATCGACGCTCAAGTCAGAGGTGGCGAAACCCGACAGGACTATAAAGATACCAGGCGTTTCCCCCTGGA
AGCTCCCTCGTGCGCTCTCCTGTTCCGACCCTGCCGCTTACCGGATACCTGTCCGCCTTTCTCCCTTCGG
GAAGCGTGGCGCTTTCTCATAGCTCACGCTGTAGGTATCTCAGTTCGGTGTAGGTCGTTCGCTCCAAGCT
GGGCTGTGTGCACGAACCCCCCGTTCAGCCCGACCGCTGCGCCTTATCCGGTAACTATCGTCTTGAGTCC
AACCCGGTAAGACACGACTTATCGCCACTGGCAGCAGCCACTGGTAACAGGATTAGCAGAGCGAGGTATG
TAGGCGGTGCTACAGAGTTCTTGAAGTGGTGGCCTAACTACGGCTACACTAGAAGAACAGTATTTGGTAT
CTGCGCTCTGCTGAAGCCAGTTACCTTCGGAAAAAGAGTTGGTAGCTCTTGATCCGGCAAACAAACCACC
GCTGGTAGCGGTGGTTTTTTTGTTTGCAAGCAGCAGATTACGCGCAGAAAAAAAGGATCTCAAGAAGATC
CTTTGATCTTTTCTACGGGGTCTGACGCTCAGTGGAACGAAAACTCACGTTAAGGGATTTTGGTCATGAG
ATTATCAAAAAGGATCTTCACCTAGATCCTTTTAAATTAAAAATGAAGTTTTAAATCAATCTAAAGTATA
TATGAGTAAACTTGGTCTGACAGTTACCAATGCTTAATCAGTGAGGCACCTATCTCAGCGATCTGTCTAT
TTCGTTCATCCATAGTTGCCTGACTCCCCGTCGTGTAGATAACTACGATACGGGAGGGCTTACCATCTGG
CCCCAGTGCTGCAATGATACCGCGAGACCCACGCTCACCGGCTCCAGATTTATCAGCAATAAACCAGCCA
GCCGGAAGGGCCGAGCGCAGAAGTGGTCCTGCAACTTTATCCGCCTCCATCCAGTCTATTAATTGTTGCC
GGGAAGCTAGAGTAAGTAGTTCGCCAGTTAATAGTTTGCGCAACGTTGTTGCCATTGCTACAGGCATCGT
GGTGTCACGCTCGTCGTTTGGTATGGCTTCATTCAGCTCCGGTTCCCAACGATCAAGGCGAGTTACATGA
TCCCCCATGTTGTGCAAAAAAGCGGTTAGCTCCTTCGGTCCTCCGATCGTTGTCAGAAGTAAGTTGGCCG
CAGTGTTATCACTCATGGTTATGGCAGCACTGCATAATTCTCTTACTGTCATGCCATCCGTAAGATGCTT
TTCTGTGACTGGTGAGTACTCAACCAAGTCATTCTGAGAATAGTGTATGCGGCGACCGAGTTGCTCTTGC
CCGGCGTCAATACGGGATAATACCGCGCCACATAGCAGAACTTTAAAAGTGCTCATCATTGGAAAACGTT
CTTCGGGGCGAAAACTCTCAAGGATCTTACCGCTGTTGAGATCCAGTTCGATGTAACCCACTCGTGCACC
CAACTGATCTTCAGCATCTTTTACTTTCACCAGCGTTTCTGGGTGAGCAAAAACAGGAAGGCAAAATGCC
GCAAAAAAGGGAATAAGGGCGACACGGAAATGTTGAATACTCATACTCTTCCTTTTTCAATATTATTGAA
GCATTTATCAGGGTTATTGTCTCATGAGCGGATACATATTTGAATGTATTTAGAAAAATAAACAAATAGG
GGTTCCGCGCACATTTCCCCGAAAAGTGCCACCTTACGTC
